Addgene plasmid #218875: pGP-AAV-syn-iGABASnFR2n-WPRE
Purpose: AAV-mediated expression of improved GABA sensor (negative change in fluorescence)
Depositing lab: GENIE Project. Depositing organization: HHMI, Janelia Research Campus. Publication: iGABASnFR2 is an improved genetically encoded protein sensor of GABA. Kolb I, Hasseman JP, Matsumoto A, Jensen TP, Kopach O, Arthur BJ, Zhang Y, Tsang A, Reep D, Tsegaye G, Zheng J, Patel RH, Looger LL, Marvin JS, Korff WL, Rusakov DA, Yonehara K, Turner GC. eLife. 2026 Mar 18;14:RP108319. doi: 10.7554/eLife.108319. PubMed 41848771.
Backbone
  Vector backbone: pAAV-Syn
  Vector type: Mammalian Expression, AAV
Growth in bacteria
  Bacterial resistance: Ampicillin, 100 μg/mL
  Growth temperature: 37°C
  Growth strain: NEB Stable
  Copy number: High Copy
Gene/Insert
  Gene/Insert name: iGABASnFR2n (alt name: variant 4445)
  Species: Pseudomonas fluorescens, A. victoria (jellyfish)
  Insert size (bp): 1941
  Mutation: S99A F104H R168P
  Promoter: Synapsin
  Cloning method: Gibson Cloning
Terms and licenses: Academic/Nonprofit Terms; Industry Terms: Not Available to Industry
Depositor comments: Please visit https://doi.org/10.1101/2025.03.25.644953 for bioRxiv preprint.
How to cite: pGP-AAV-syn-iGABASnFR2n-WPRE was a gift from GENIE Project (Addgene plasmid # 218875 ; http://n2t.net/addgene:218875 ; RRID:Addgene_218875)
