[The description below was written by a language model from this plasmid's Addgene catalogue record and pLannotate feature annotations shown in this document.]
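Description:
pGP-AAV-syn-iGABASnFR2n-WPRE is an AAV transfer plasmid built on a pAAV-Syn backbone for neuronal expression of iGABASnFR2n, an improved genetically encoded GABA sensor whose fluorescence decreases in response to GABA. The roughly 6.2 kb plasmid is maintained in E. coli through a high-copy ColE1/pUC-type origin and selected with ampicillin via the β-lactamase gene. An f1 phage origin is also present, along with short lacZα and lacI remnants that appear to be backbone leftovers. The record lists a recombination-deficient growth strain, which is a common choice for plasmids carrying repeat-rich ITRs.

The expression cassette sits between two AAV2 inverted terminal repeats, one of which is annotated only as a fragment. The ITRs are the cis elements needed for replication and packaging of the cassette into recombinant AAV particles. Within them, the human synapsin I promoter confers neuron-specific transcription of the 1,941 bp sensor insert. The open reading frame begins with a mouse Igκ leader peptide and ends with the PDGFRβ transmembrane domain, an arrangement that directs the protein through the secretory pathway and anchors it on the cell surface so that it faces extracellular GABA. According to the record, the sensor combines sequence from Pseudomonas fluorescens with an Aequorea victoria-derived green fluorescent protein. The feature table annotates only the GFP portion explicitly, so the unannotated regions flanking it presumably correspond to the bacterial part. This variant (alternative name: variant 4445) carries the S99A, F104H and R168P mutations. Downstream, a WPRE enhances transcript stability and expression, and an SV40 polyadenylation signal terminates the message. The construct is intended for AAV-mediated delivery of the sensor for fluorescence imaging of GABA signalling in neurons.
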