Features (pLannotate 1.2.2; 16 found; start..end, strand, type, name):
     42..174     -  repeat_region  AAV2 ITR (fragment): inverted terminal repeat of adeno-associated virus serotype 2 inverted
    256..703     +  promoter       hSyn promoter: human synapsin I promoter; confers neuron-specific expression (Kügler et al., 2003)
    741..803     +  sig_peptide    Igκ leader: leader sequence from mouse immunoglobulin κ light chain
   1635..2360    +  CDS            cEGFP: cEGFP is a basic (constitutively fluorescent) green fluorescent protein published in 2008, derived from Aequorea victoria.
   2532..2678    +  CDS            PDGFRβ TM domain: transmembrane domain from platelet derived growth factor receptor beta
   2694..3282    +  misc_feature   WPRE: woodchuck hepatitis virus posttranscriptional regulatory element
   3283..3302    +  misc_feature   MCS (fragment): pBluescript multiple cloning site
   3331..3452    -  polyA_signal   SV40 poly(A) signal: SV40 polyadenylation signal
   3475..3543    -  CDS            large T antigen (fragment): large T antigen from SV40 (simian virus 40)
   3614..3747    +  repeat_region  AAV2 ITR: inverted terminal repeat of adeno-associated virus serotype 2 inverted
   3741..3797    -  CDS            lacI (fragment): lac repressor; lacI; The lac repressor binds to the lac operator to inhibit transcription in E. coli. This inhibition can be relieved by adding lactose or isopropyl-β-D-thiogalactopyranoside (IPTG).
   3980..4568    -  rep_origin     ori: high-copy-number ColE1/pMB1/pBR322/pUC origin of replication
   4739..5599    -  CDS            AmpR: β-lactamase; bla; confers resistance to ampicillin, carbenicillin, and related antibiotics
   5600..5704    -  promoter       AmpR promoter: bla
   5757..6185    -  rep_origin     f1 ori (sequence partly withheld): f1 bacteriophage origin of replication; arrow indicates direction of (+) strand synthesis
   6190..47      -  CDS            lacZα (fragment) (across the origin): LacZα fragment of β-galactosidase; lacZ fragment
>Addgene plasmid #218875 | pGP-AAV-syn-iGABASnFR2n-WPRE | addgene full sequence | sequence record 433406 | Addgene NGS Result
GTTGGGAAGGGCGATCGGTGCGGGCCTCTTCGCTATTACGCCAGCTGCGCGCTCGCTCGCTCACTGAGGC
CGCCCGGGCAAAGCCCGGGCGTCGGGCGACCTTTGGTCGCCCGGCCTCAGTGAGCGAGCGAGCGCGCAGA
GAGGGAGTGGCCAACTCCATCACTAGGGGTTCCTTGTAGTTAATGATTAACCCGCCATGCTACTTATCTA
CGTAGCCATGCTCTAGGAAGATCTCTGCAGAGGGCCCTGCGTATGAGTGCAAGTGGGTTTTAGGACCAGG
ATGAGGCGGGGTGGGGGTGCCTACCTGACGACCGACCCCGACCCACTGGACAAGCACCCAACCCCCATTC
CCCAAATTGCGCATCCCCTATCAGAGAGGGGGAGGGGAAACAGGATGCGGCGAGGCGCGTGCGCACTGCC
AGCTTCAGCACCGCGGACAGTGCCTTCGCCCCCGCCTGGCGGCGCGCGCCACCGCCGCCTCAGCACTGAA
GGCGCGCTGACGTCACTCGCCGGTCCCCCGCAAACTCCCCTTCCCGGCCACCTTGGTCGCGTCCGCGCCG
CCGCCGGCCCAGCCGGACCGCACCACGCGAGGCGCGAGATAGGGGGGCACGGGCGCGACCATCTGCGCTG
CGGCGCCGGCGACTCAGCGCTGCCTCAGTCTGCGGTGGGCAGCGGAGGAGTCGTGTCGTGCCTGAGAGCG
CAGTCGAATTCAAGCTGCTAGCAAGGATCCACCCGCCACCATGGAGACAGACACACTCCTGCTATGGGTA
CTGCTGCTCTGGGTTCCAGGTTCCACTGGTGACAGATCTGAAAGCATCAATTTCGTGAGCTGGGGCGGTA
GCACCCAGGATGCGCAGAAGCAGGCCTGGGCCGACCCGTTCAGCAAGGCCAGCGGCATTACCGTGGTCCA
GGATGGGCCCACCGACTACGGCAAACTCAAGGCCATGGTCGAAAGCGGCAACGTGCAGTGGGACGTGGTG
GATGTAGAGGCCGACTTCGCCTTGCGCGCCGCCGCCGAAGGCCTGCTCGAACCCCTGGATTTCTCGGTGA
TCCAGCGCGACAAGATCGATCCGCGGTTCGTGAGTGACCATGGAGTGGGGGCCTTCCTGTTCTCTCACGT
GCTCGGCTACAACGAAGGCAAGCTCGGAGCCAGCAAGCCCCAGGACTGGACCGCGCTGTTCGACACCAAG
ACCTACCCCGGCAAACGCGCCCTCTACAAATGGCCGAGCCCTGGCGTGCTCGAACTGGCCCTGCTCGCCG
ACGGCGTACCGGCCGACAAGCTCTACCCGCTGGACCTGGACCGCGCCTTCAAGAAACTCGACACCATCAA
GAAAGACATCGTCTGGTGGGGCGGCGGTGCACAGTCGCAGCAGCTGCTGGCCTCCGGCGAAGTCAGCATG
GGCCAGTTCTGGAACGGTCGCATCCACGCCCTGCAAGAAGACGGCGCGCCAGTGGGCGTGAGCTGGAAGC
AGAACCTGGTGATGGCCGACATCCTCGTCGTGCCTAAAGGCACGAAGAACAAAGCCGCCGCGATGAAGTT
CCTGGCCAGTGCCAGCAGCGCCAAAGGCCAGGACGACTTTTCCGCCCTGACCGCCTATGCTCCAGTGAAC
ATCGACAGTGTGCAGCGCCTCGACCTTGCGCAGGTCCGGATCACCGCCGACAAGCAGAAGAACGGCATCA
TGGCGAACTTCAAGATCCCGCACAACGTGGAGGACGGCAGCGTGCAGCTCGCCGACCACTACCAGCAGAA
CACCCCCATCGGCGACGGCCCCGTGCTGCTGCCCGACAACCACTACCTGAGCACCCAGTCCGTGCTGAGC
AAAGACCCCAACGAGAAGCGCGATCACATGGTCCTGCTGGAGTTCGTGACCGCCGCCGGGATCACTCTCG
GCATGGACGAGCTGTACAAGGGCGGTACCGGAGGGAGCATGAGCAAGGGCGAGGAGCTGTTCACCGGGGT
GGTGCCCATCCTGGTCGAGCTGGACGGCGACGTAAACGGCCACAAGTTCAGCGTGCGCGGCGAGGGCGAG
GGCGATGCCACCAACGGCAAGCTGACCCTGAAGTTCATCTGCACCACCGGCAAGCTGCCCGTGCCCTGGC
CCACCCTCGTGACCACCCTGACCTACGGCGTGCAGTGCTTCAGCCGCTACCCCGACCACATGAAGCAGCA
CGACTTCTTCAAGTCCGCCATGCCCGAAGGCTACGTCCAGGAGCGCACCATCAGCTTCAAGGACGACGGC
ACCTACAAGACCCGCGCCGAGGTGAAGTTCGAGGGCGACACCCTGGTGAACCGCATCGAGCTGAAGGGCA
TCGACTTCAAGGAGGACGGCAACATCCTGGGGCACAAGCTGGAGTACAACTGGAACGCCAACCTGGCACC
GAACCTGCCGACCGCCTACGTCAAGGATCAGATCACCCTCGATTTCGCCTACTGGGCCAAGAACGGTCCG
GCCATTGCGACACGGTGGAATGAATGGCTAGTCAAACTGCAGGTCGACGAACAAAAACTCATCTCAGAAG
AGGATCTGAATGCTGTGGGCCAGGACACGCAGGAGGTCATCGTGGTGCCACACTCCTTGCCCTTTAAGGT
GGTGGTGATCTCAGCCATCCTGGCCCTGGTGGTGCTCACCATCATCTCCCTTATCATCCTCATCATGCTT
TGGCAGAAGAAGCCACGTTAAAAGCTTATCGATAATCAACCTCTGGATTACAAAATTTGTGAAAGATTGA
CTGGTATTCTTAACTATGTTGCTCCTTTTACGCTATGTGGATACGCTGCTTTAATGCCTTTGTATCATGC
TATTGCTTCCCGTATGGCTTTCATTTTCTCCTCCTTGTATAAATCCTGGTTGCTGTCTCTTTATGAGGAG
TTGTGGCCCGTTGTCAGGCAACGTGGCGTGGTGTGCACTGTGTTTGCTGACGCAACCCCCACTGGTTGGG
GCATTGCCACCACCTGTCAGCTCCTTTCCGGGACTTTCGCTTTCCCCCTCCCTATTGCCACGGCGGAACT
CATCGCCGCCTGCCTTGCCCGCTGCTGGACAGGGGCTCGGCTGTTGGGCACTGACAATTCCGTGGTGTTG
TCGGGGAAATCATCGTCCTTTCCTTGGCTGCTCGCCTGTGTTGCCACCTGGATTCTGCGCGGGACGTCCT
TCTGCTACGTCCCTTCGGCCCTCAATCCAGCGGACCTTCCTTCCCGCGGCCTGCTGCCGGCTCTGCGGCC
TCTTCCGCGTCTTCGCCTTCGCCCTCAGACGAGTCGGATCTCCCTTTGGGCCGCCTCCCCGCATCGATAC
CGTCGACCTCGACCCGGGCGGCCGCTTCGAGCAGACATGATAAGATACATTGATGAGTTTGGACAAACCA
CAACTAGAATGCAGTGAAAAAAATGCTTTATTTGTGAAATTTGTGATGCTATTGCTTTATTTGTAACCAT
TATAAGCTGCAATAAACAAGTTAACAACAACAATTGCATTCATTTTATGTTTCAGGTTCAGGGGGAGATG
TGGGAGGTTTTTTAAAGCAAGTAAAACCTCTACAAATGTGGTAAAATCGATAAGGATCTTCCTAGAGCAT
GGCTACGTAGATAAGTAGCATGGCGGGTTAATCATTAACTACAAGGAACCCCTAGTGATGGAGTTGGCCA
CTCCCTCTCTGCGCGCTCGCTCGCTCACTGAGGCCGGGCGACCAAAGGTCGCCCGACGCCCGGGCTTTGC
CCGGGCGGCCTCAGTGAGCGAGCGAGCGCGCAGCTGCATTAATGAATCGGCCAACGCGCGGGGAGAGGCG
GTTTGCGTATTGGGCGCTCTTCCGCTTCCTCGCTCACTGACTCGCTGCGCTCGGTCGTTCGGCTGCGGCG
AGCGGTATCAGCTCACTCAAAGGCGGTAATACGGTTATCCACAGAATCAGGGGATAACGCAGGAAAGAAC
ATGTGAGCAAAAGGCCAGCAAAAGGCCAGGAACCGTAAAAAGGCCGCGTTGCTGGCGTTTTTCCATAGGC
TCCGCCCCCCTGACGAGCATCACAAAAATCGACGCTCAAGTCAGAGGTGGCGAAACCCGACAGGACTATA
AAGATACCAGGCGTTTCCCCCTGGAAGCTCCCTCGTGCGCTCTCCTGTTCCGACCCTGCCGCTTACCGGA
TACCTGTCCGCCTTTCTCCCTTCGGGAAGCGTGGCGCTTTCTCATAGCTCACGCTGTAGGTATCTCAGTT
CGGTGTAGGTCGTTCGCTCCAAGCTGGGCTGTGTGCACGAACCCCCCGTTCAGCCCGACCGCTGCGCCTT
ATCCGGTAACTATCGTCTTGAGTCCAACCCGGTAAGACACGACTTATCGCCACTGGCAGCAGCCACTGGT
AACAGGATTAGCAGAGCGAGGTATGTAGGCGGTGCTACAGAGTTCTTGAAGTGGTGGCCTAACTACGGCT
ACACTAGAAGAACAGTATTTGGTATCTGCGCTCTGCTGAAGCCAGTTACCTTCGGAAAAAGAGTTGGTAG
CTCTTGATCCGGCAAACAAACCACCGCTGGTAGCGGTGGTTTTTTTGTTTGCAAGCAGCAGATTACGCGC
AGAAAAAAAGGATCTCAAGAAGATCCTTTGATCTTTTCTACGGGGTCTGACGCTCAGTGGAACGAAAACT
CACGTTAAGGGATTTTGGTCATGAGATTATCAAAAAGGATCTTCACCTAGATCCTTTTAAATTAAAAATG
AAGTTTTAAATCAATCTAAAGTATATATGAGTAAACTTGGTCTGACAGTTACCAATGCTTAATCAGTGAG
GCACCTATCTCAGCGATCTGTCTATTTCGTTCATCCATAGTTGCCTGACTCCCCGTCGTGTAGATAACTA
CGATACGGGAGGGCTTACCATCTGGCCCCAGTGCTGCAATGATACCGCGAGACCCACGCTCACCGGCTCC
AGATTTATCAGCAATAAACCAGCCAGCCGGAAGGGCCGAGCGCAGAAGTGGTCCTGCAACTTTATCCGCC
TCCATCCAGTCTATTAATTGTTGCCGGGAAGCTAGAGTAAGTAGTTCGCCAGTTAATAGTTTGCGCAACG
TTGTTGCCATTGCTACAGGCATCGTGGTGTCACGCTCGTCGTTTGGTATGGCTTCATTCAGCTCCGGTTC
CCAACGATCAAGGCGAGTTACATGATCCCCCATGTTGTGCAAAAAAGCGGTTAGCTCCTTCGGTCCTCCG
ATCGTTGTCAGAAGTAAGTTGGCCGCAGTGTTATCACTCATGGTTATGGCAGCACTGCATAATTCTCTTA
CTGTCATGCCATCCGTAAGATGCTTTTCTGTGACTGGTGAGTACTCAACCAAGTCATTCTGAGAATAGTG
TATGCGGCGACCGAGTTGCTCTTGCCCGGCGTCAATACGGGATAATACCGCGCCACATAGCAGAACTTTA
AAAGTGCTCATCATTGGAAAACGTTCTTCGGGGCGAAAACTCTCAAGGATCTTACCGCTGTTGAGATCCA
GTTCGATGTAACCCACTCGTGCACCCAACTGATCTTCAGCATCTTTTACTTTCACCAGCGTTTCTGGGTG
AGCAAAAACAGGAAGGCAAAATGCCGCAAAAAAGGGAATAAGGGCGACACGGAAATGTTGAATACTCATA
CTCTTCCTTTTTCAATATTATTGAAGCATTTATCAGGGTTATTGTCTCATGAGCGGATACATATTTGAAT
GTATTTAGAAAAATAAACAAATAGGGGTTCCGCGCACATTTCCCCGAAAAGTGCCACCTAAATTGTAAGC
GTTAATATTTTGTTAAAATTCGCGTTAAATTTTTGTTAAATCAGCTCATTTTTTAACCAATAGGCCGAAA
TCGGCAAAATCCCTTATAAATCAAAAGAATAGACCGAGATAGGGT
[37 nt withheld, positions 5856-5892]
AAAGAACGTGGACTCCAACGTCAAAGG
[49 nt withheld, positions 5920-5968]
T
[91 nt withheld, positions 5970-6060]
G
[124 nt withheld, positions 6062-6185]
CCCATTCGCCATTCAGGCTGCGCAACT
