>Addgene plasmid #218875 | pGP-AAV-syn-iGABASnFR2n-WPRE | depositor partial sequence | sequence record 427203 | iGABASnFR2n
ATGGAGACAGACACACTCCTGCTATGGGTACTGCTGCTCTGGGTTCCAGGTTCCACTGGTGACAGATCTG
AAAGCATCAATTTCGTGAGCTGGGGCGGTAGCACCCAGGATGCGCAGAAGCAGGCCTGGGCCGACCCGTT
CAGCAAGGCCAGCGGCATTACCGTGGTCCAGGATGGGCCCACCGACTACGGCAAACTCAAGGCCATGGTC
GAAAGCGGCAACGTGCAGTGGGACGTGGTGGATGTAGAGGCCGACTTCGCCTTGCGCGCCGCCGCCGAAG
GCCTGCTCGAACCCCTGGATTTCTCGGTGATCCAGCGCGACAAGATCGATCCGCGGTTCGTGAGTGACCA
TGGAGTGGGGGCCTTCCTGTTCTCTCACGTGCTCGGCTACAACGAAGGCAAGCTCGGAGCCAGCAAGCCC
CAGGACTGGACCGCGCTGTTCGACACCAAGACCTACCCCGGCAAACGCGCCCTCTACAAATGGCCGAGCC
CTGGCGTGCTCGAACTGGCCCTGCTCGCCGACGGCGTACCGGCCGACAAGCTCTACCCGCTGGACCTGGA
CCGCGCCTTCAAGAAACTCGACACCATCAAGAAAGACATCGTCTGGTGGGGCGGCGGTGCACAGTCGCAG
CAGCTGCTGGCCTCCGGCGAAGTCAGCATGGGCCAGTTCTGGAACGGTCGCATCCACGCCCTGCAAGAAG
ACGGCGCGCCAGTGGGCGTGAGCTGGAAGCAGAACCTGGTGATGGCCGACATCCTCGTCGTGCCTAAAGG
CACGAAGAACAAAGCCGCCGCGATGAAGTTCCTGGCCAGTGCCAGCAGCGCCAAAGGCCAGGACGACTTT
TCCGCCCTGACCGCCTATGCTCCAGTGAACATCGACAGTGTGCAGCGCCTCGACCTTGCGCAGGTCCGGA
TCACCGCCGACAAGCAGAAGAACGGCATCATGGCGAACTTCAAGATCCCGCACAACGTGGAGGACGGCAG
CGTGCAGCTCGCCGACCACTACCAGCAGAACACCCCCATCGGCGACGGCCCCGTGCTGCTGCCCGACAAC
CACTACCTGAGCACCCAGTCCGTGCTGAGCAAAGACCCCAACGAGAAGCGCGATCACATGGTCCTGCTGG
AGTTCGTGACCGCCGCCGGGATCACTCTCGGCATGGACGAGCTGTACAAGGGCGGTACCGGAGGGAGCAT
GAGCAAGGGCGAGGAGCTGTTCACCGGGGTGGTGCCCATCCTGGTCGAGCTGGACGGCGACGTAAACGGC
CACAAGTTCAGCGTGCGCGGCGAGGGCGAGGGCGATGCCACCAACGGCAAGCTGACCCTGAAGTTCATCT
GCACCACCGGCAAGCTGCCCGTGCCCTGGCCCACCCTCGTGACCACCCTGACCTACGGCGTGCAGTGCTT
CAGCCGCTACCCCGACCACATGAAGCAGCACGACTTCTTCAAGTCCGCCATGCCCGAAGGCTACGTCCAG
GAGCGCACCATCAGCTTCAAGGACGACGGCACCTACAAGACCCGCGCCGAGGTGAAGTTCGAGGGCGACA
CCCTGGTGAACCGCATCGAGCTGAAGGGCATCGACTTCAAGGAGGACGGCAACATCCTGGGGCACAAGCT
GGAGTACAACTGGAACGCCAACCTGGCACCGAACCTGCCGACCGCCTACGTCAAGGATCAGATCACCCTC
GATTTCGCCTACTGGGCCAAGAACGGTCCGGCCATTGCGACACGGTGGAATGAATGGCTAGTCAAACTGC
AGGTCGACGAACAAAAACTCATCTCAGAAGAGGATCTGAATGCTGTGGGCCAGGACACGCAGGAGGTCAT
CGTGGTGCCACACTCCTTGCCCTTTAAGGTGGTGGTGATCTCAGCCATCCTGGCCCTGGTGGTGCTCACC
ATCATCTCCCTTATCATCCTCATCATGCTTTGGCAGAAGAAGCCACGTTAA
